Addgene plasmid #210158: pRH3048
Purpose: Protein quality control substrate and associated control YIp ADE2-LEU2 pTDH3::lys1-W151Y-GFP::tADH1
Depositing lab: Randy Hampton. Depositing organization: University of California, San Diego (UCSD). Publication: Exploring the "misfolding problem" by systematic discovery and analysis of functional-but-degraded proteins. Flagg MP, Lam B, Lam DK, Le TM, Kao A, Slaiwa YI, Hampton RY. Mol Biol Cell. 2023 Dec 1;34(13):ar125. doi: 10.1091/mbc.E23-06-0248. Epub 2023 Sep 20. PubMed 37729018.
Backbone
  Vector backbone: pRH3022
  Vector type: Yeast Expression
Growth in bacteria
  Bacterial resistance: Ampicillin, 100 μg/mL
  Growth temperature: 37°C
  Growth strain: DH5alpha
  Copy number: High Copy
Gene/Insert
  Gene/Insert name: YIp ADE2-LEU2 pTDH3::lys1-W151Y-GFP::tADH1
  Species: S. cerevisiae (budding yeast)
  Mutation: W151Y
  Entrez Gene: LYS1 (a.k.a. YIR034C)
  Cloning method: Gibson Cloning
Terms and licenses: Academic/Nonprofit Terms; Industry Terms: Not Available to Industry
How to cite: pRH3048 was a gift from Randy Hampton (Addgene plasmid # 210158 ; http://n2t.net/addgene:210158 ; RRID:Addgene_210158)
