[The description below was written by a language model from this plasmid's Addgene catalogue record and pLannotate feature annotations shown in this document.]
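Description:
pRH3048 is a yeast integrating plasmid (YIp) of about 10.3 kb, built on the pRH3022 backbone by Gibson assembly, for expressing a GFP-tagged mutant of the Saccharomyces cerevisiae lysine biosynthetic enzyme Lys1. It is propagated in E. coli through a high-copy ColE1/pUC-type origin with ampicillin selection from the bla gene. The feature table shows no yeast replication origin or centromere, consistent with the YIp designation, so stable maintenance in yeast depends on chromosomal integration. Two yeast genes are carried, each with its own promoter: LEU2 and ADE2. The "ADE2-LEU2" label suggests that one serves as the auxotrophic selection marker and the other as homology for targeting, but the record does not spell out the integration strategy. Remnants of a pBluescript-type scaffold are also present, including f1 origin sequences, lacZα and lac regulatory elements, flanking T3 and T7 promoters, and fragments of the multiple cloning site.

The expression cassette places the LYS1 open reading frame, carrying the W151Y substitution, under the strong constitutive TDH3 (GAP) promoter. The coding sequence is followed by GFP, arranged as a C-terminal fusion, and then the ADH1 terminator. LYS1 encodes saccharopine dehydrogenase, which catalyses the final step of the alpha-aminoadipate pathway to lysine. The catalogue entry describes the plasmid as one of a set comprising a protein quality control substrate and its associated control. The associated study concerns proteins that remain functional yet are degraded. The GFP fusion would allow steady-state levels and turnover of the Lys1 variant to be followed by fluorescence in yeast. The record does not state whether W151Y is the degraded substrate or the control.
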