Features (pLannotate 1.2.2; 25 found; start..end, strand, type, name):
     22..665     +  promoter       GAP promoter: S. cerevisiae TDH3; promoter for glyceraldehyde-3-phosphate dehydrogenase
    671..715     +  misc_feature   MCS (fragment): pBluescript multiple cloning site
    717..1835    +  CDS            LYS1: LYS1_YEAST - Experimental evidence at protein level: Swiss-Prot protein existence level 1. Catalyzes the NAD(+)-dependent cleavage of saccharopine to L- lysine and 2-oxoglutarate, the final step in the alpha-aminoadipate (AAA) pathway for lysine biosynthesis. From Saccharomyces cerevisiae (strain ATCC 204508 / S288c) (Baker's yeast).
   1863..2576    +  CDS            GFP: Aequoria victoria green fluorescent protein
   2597..2784    +  terminator     ADH1 terminator: S. cerevisiae ADH1; transcription terminator for the S. cerevisiae alcohol dehydrogenase 1 (ADH1) gene
   2789..2807    -  promoter       T7 promoter: promoter for bacteriophage T7 RNA polymerase
   2815..2970    +  CDS            lacZα (fragment): LacZα fragment of β-galactosidase; lacZ fragment
   2974..3402    +  rep_origin     f1 ori (sequence partly withheld): f1 bacteriophage origin of replication; arrow indicates direction of (+) strand synthesis
   3430..3481    -  misc_feature   bom (fragment): basis of mobility region from pBR322
   3637..5349    -  CDS            ADE2: PUR6_YEAST - Experimental evidence at protein level: Swiss-Prot protein existence level 1. From Saccharomyces cerevisiae (strain ATCC 204508 / S288c) (Baker's yeast).
   5350..5725    -  promoter       ADE2 promoter: S. cerevisiae ADE2
   5736..5849    +  rep_origin     f1 ori (fragment): f1 bacteriophage origin of replication; arrow indicates direction of (+) strand synthesis
   5850..5949    -  misc_feature   bom (fragment): basis of mobility region from pBR322
   6051..6086    -  CDS            rop (fragment): Rop protein, which maintains plasmids at low copy number; rop
   6399..7493    -  CDS            LEU2: 3-isopropylmalate dehydrogenase, required for leucine biosynthesis; S. cerevisiae LEU2; yeast auxotrophic marker
   7494..7901    -  promoter       LEU2 promoter: S. cerevisiae LEU2
   8069..8173    +  promoter       AmpR promoter: bla
   8174..9034    +  CDS            AmpR: β-lactamase; bla; confers resistance to ampicillin, carbenicillin, and related antibiotics
   9205..9793    +  rep_origin     ori: high-copy-number ColE1/pMB1/pBR322/pUC origin of replication
   9976..10068   +  CDS            lacI (fragment): lac repressor; lacI; The lac repressor binds to the lac operator to inhibit transcription in E. coli. This inhibition can be relieved by adding lactose or isopropyl-β-D-thiogalactopyranoside (IPTG).
  10081..10102   +  protein_bind   CAP binding site: CAP binding activates transcription in the presence of cAMP. E. coli catabolite activator protein
  10117..10147   +  promoter       lac promoter: promoter for the E. coli lac operon
  10155..10171   +  protein_bind   lac operator: The lac repressor binds to the lac operator to inhibit transcription in E. coli. This inhibition can be relieved by adding lactose or isopropyl-β-D-thiogalactopyranoside (IPTG). lac repressor encoded by lacI
  10216..10234   +  promoter       T3 promoter: promoter for bacteriophage T3 RNA polymerase
  10247..3       +  misc_feature   MCS (fragment) (across the origin): pBluescript multiple cloning site
>Addgene plasmid #210158 | pRH3048 | addgene full sequence | sequence record 415788 | Addgene NGS Result
GCTGCTTGGCGGTCGAGTTTATCATTATCAATACTGCCATTTCAAAGAATACGTAAATAATTAATAGTAG
TGATTTTCCTAACTTTATTTAGTCAAAAAATTAGCCTTTTAATTCTGCTGTAACCCGTACATGCCCAAAA
TAGGGGGCGGGTTACACAGAATATATAACATCGTAGGTGTCTGGGTGAACAGTTTATTCCTGGCATCCAC
TAAATATAATGGAGCCCGCTTTTTAAGCTGGCATCCAGAAAAAAAAAGAATCCCAGCACCAAAATATTGT
TTTCTTCACCAACCATCAGTTCATAGGTCCATTCTCTTAGCGCAACTACAGAGAACAGGGGCACAAACAG
GCAAAAAACGGGCACAACCTCAATGGAGTGATGCAACCTGCCTGGAGTAAATGATGACACAAGGCAATTG
ACCCACGCATGTATCTATCTCATTTTCTTACACCTTCTATTACCTTCTGCTCTCTCTGATTTGGAAAAAG
CTGAAAAAAAAGGTTGAAACCAGTTCCCTGAAATTATTCCCCTACTTGACTAATAAGTATATAAAGACGG
TAGGTATTGATTGTAATTCTGTAAATCTATTTCTTAAACTTCTTAAATTCTACTTTTATAGTTAGTCTTT
TTTTTAGTTTTAAAACACCAAGAACTTAGTTTCGACGGATCTGCAGGAATTCGATATCAAGCTTATCGAT
ACCGTCGACCTCGAGAATGGCTGCCGTCACATTACATCTAAGAGCTGAAACTAAACCCCTAGAGGCACGT
GCTGCCTTAACACCTACCACGGTTAAAAAACTGATAGCTAAGGGCTTCAAAATATATGTAGAGGACAGTC
CACAATCTACTTTCAATATTAACGAATATCGTCAAGCAGGTGCCATTATAGTGCCTGCAGGTTCATGGAA
AACCGCTCCACGCGACAGAATCATTATAGGTTTGAAGGAAATGCCTGAAACCGATACTTTCCCTCTAGTC
CACGAACACATCCAGTTTGCTCACTGCTACAAAGACCAAGCTGGGTGGCAAAATGTCCTTATGAGATTTA
TTAAGGGACACGGTACTCTATATGATTTGGAATTTTTGGAAAATGACCAAGGTAGAAGAGTTGCTGCCTT
TGGATTTTACGCTGGGTTCGCAGGTGCAGCCCTTGGTGTAAGAGACTATGCATTCAAGCAAACGCATTCT
GACGATGAAGACTTGCCTGCAGTGTCGCCTTACCCCAATGAAAAGGCATTGGTTAAAGATGTTACCAAAG
ATTATAAAGAAGCCTTAGCCACCGGAGCCAGAAAGCCAACCGTGTTAATCATTGGTGCGCTAGGAAGATG
TGGTTCCGGTGCCATCGATCTGTTGCACAAAGTTGGTATTCCAGATGCTAACATATTAAAATGGGATATC
AAAGAAACTTCCCGTGGTGGTCCCTTTGACGAAATTCCACAAGCTGATATTTTTATCAATTGTATATATC
TATCGAAGCCAATTGCTCCTTTCACTAACATGGAGAAACTGAATAATCCTAACAGAAGACTAAGGACCGT
GGTGGACGTATCAGCAGACACTACCAACCCTCACAACCCCATCCCAATATACACTGTGGCTACTGTGTTT
AACAAACCTACCGTTCTGGTACCTACCACTGCCGGGCCTAAATTATCTGTCATCTCTATTGATCACTTGC
CTTCTTTGCTGCCAAGAGAAGCTTCAGAATTTTTCTCTCATGATCTCTTACCATCTTTAGAGCTCCTACC
TCAAAGAAAAACTGCTCCTGTCTGGGTTAGAGCCAAGAAATTGTTCGATAGACATTGCGCTCGTGTTAAA
AGATCTTCAAGATTGGGTCGACGGATCCCCGGGTTAATTAACAGTAAAGGAGAAGAACTTTTCACTGGAG
TTGTCCCAATTCTTGTTGAATTAGATGGTGATGTTAATGGGCACAAATTTTCTGTCAGTGGAGAGGGTGA
AGGTGATGCAACATACGGAAAACTTACCCTTAAATTTATTTGCACTACTGGAAAACTACCTGTTCCATGG
CCAACACTTGTCACTACTTTCACTTATGGTGTTCAATGCTTTTCAAGATACCCAGATCATATGAAACGGC
ATGACTTTTTCAAGAGTGCCATGCCCGAAGGTTATGTACAGGAAAGAACTATATTTTTCAAAGATGACGG
GAACTACAAGACACGTGCTGAAGTCAAGTTTGAAGGTGATACCCTTGTTAATAGAATCGAGTTAAAAGGT
ATTGATTTTAAAGAAGATGGAAACATTCTTGGACACAAATTGGAATACAACTATAACTCACACAATGTAT
ACATCATGGCAGACAAACAAAAGAATGGAATCAAAGTTAACTTCAAAATTAGACACAACATTGAAGATGG
AAGCGTTCAACTAGCAGACCATTATCAACAAAATACTCCAATTGGCGATGGCCCTGTCCTTTTACCAGAC
AACCATTACCTGTCCACACAATCTGCCCTTTCGAAAGATCCCAACGAAAAGAGAGACCACATGGTCCTTC
TTGAGTTTGTAACAGCTGCTGGGATTACACATGGCATGGATGAACTATACAAATAGGGCGCGCCACTTCT
AAATAAGCGAATTTCTTATGATTTATGATTTTTATTATTAAATAAGTTATAAAAAAAATAAGTGTATACA
AATTTTAAAGTGACTCTTAGGTTTTAAAACGAAAATTCTTATTCTTGAGTAACTCTTTCCTGTAGGTCAG
GTTGCTTTCTCAGGTATAGTATGAGGTCGCTCTTATTGACCACACCTCTACCGGCAGCCCTATAGTGAGT
CGTATTACGCGCGCTCACTGGCCGTCGTTTTACAACGTCGTGACTGGGAAAACCCTGGCGTTACCCAACT
TAATCGCCTTGCAGCACATCCCCCTTTCGCCAGCTGGCGTAATAGCGAAGAGGCCCGCACCGATCGCCCT
TCCCAACAGTTGCGCAGCCTGAATGGCGAATGG
[124 nt withheld, positions 2974-3097]
C
[91 nt withheld, positions 3099-3189]
A
[49 nt withheld, positions 3191-3239]
CCTTTGACGTTGGAGTCCACGTTCTTT
[37 nt withheld, positions 3267-3303]
ACCCTATCTCGGTCTATTCTTTTGATTTATAAGGGATTTTGCCGATTTCGGCCTATTGGTTAAAAAATGA
GCTGATTTAACAAAAATTTAACGCGAATTTTAACAAAATATTAACGCTTACAATTTCCTGATGCGGTATT
TTCTCCTTACGCATCTGTGCGGTATTTCACACCGCATAGATCTTATGTATGAAATTCTTAAAAAAGGACA
CCTGTAAGCGTTGATTTCTATGTATGAAGTCCACATTTGATGTAATCATAACAAAGCCTAAAAAATAGGT
ATATCATTTTATAATTATTTGCTGTACAAGTATATCAATAAACTTATATATTACTTGTTTTCTAGATAAG
CTTCGTAACCGACAGTTTCTAACTTTTGTGCTTTGACAAGAACTTCTTCTTCTTGCTTTAATAAAAACTG
TTCCATTTTCGTTGTATAACTTGAATCATAAGCGCCAAGCAGTCTGACAGCCAACAGCGCAGCGTTCGTA
CTATTATTAATAGCGACGGTAGCTACTGGAACACCTCTAGGCATTTGCACAATTGAATGTAAAGAATCTA
CTCCATCTAGACAAGAACCTTTTACGGGCACACCGATGACAGGAAGTGGTGTCATTGCAGCCACCATACC
TGGCAAGTGAGCAGCCCCACCAGCTCCAGCGATAATTGTTTTAATTCCACGCTTGCTTGCGGAAATAGCA
TATGCTGACATCCTATGTGGAGTTCTATGAGCAGAGACTATTGTCACTTCAAATGGAACGCCAAAATCTT
TTAAAACCGCACATGCGGCAGACATTACCGGCAAGTCAGAGTCTGATCCCATGATGATTCCAACCAATGG
TTTGACCATTGCTTCCAAGTCCAACTTTTGAGCGACAGAGATTTTGATTGGAATATCAGTTCTACCTGTA
ATGTAGTTCAGCCTTTGTTCACATTCCGCCATACTGGAGGCAATAATATTTATGTGACCTACTTTTCTGT
TAGGTCTAGACTCTTTTCCATATAAGTACACTGAGGAACCTGGAGTCGCCAATGCTCTTTCGCAAGTTTC
TAGCTCTTTATCTTTTGTATGTTTGTCTCCAAGAACATTTAGCATAATGGCGTTCGTTGTAATGGTGGAG
AAAGATGTGAAATTCTTTGGCATTGGCAAATCCAATATTGATCTCAAATGAGCTTCAAATTGAGAAGTGA
CGCAAGCATCAATGGTATAATGTCCAGAGTTGTGAGGCCTTGGGGCAATTTCGTTAATAAGCAATTCCCC
TGTTTCTAAATAGAACATTTCCACACCAAATATACCACAACCGGGAAAAGATTTGATTGCATTTTCTGCC
AACAACTTCGCCTTAAGTTGAACGGAGTCCGGAACTCTAGCAGGCGCATAACATAAGTCACAAATATTGT
CCTTGTGGATAGTCTCTACAATTGGGTAAGAAAACACTAAACCGTTAACAGACCTCACAATCATGACTGC
TAATTCTTTAGTAAATGGTGCCCATTTTTCGGCGTACAAAGGACGATCCTTCAGTACTTCCAAAGCTTCC
GGAATCATTTCCTTATTCTTTACAACGAAGTTACCTCTTCCATCGTATGCCAAAGTCCTCGACTTCAAGA
CGAATGGAAAACCCAAATCTCTTCCAACATTCAATAGGGACGTCTCACTGGCTTGTTCCACAGGAACACT
TTGGGTAACTGCTATACCATTTTTGATTAAATGCTCTTTTTGAATATATTTGTCTTGTATCAATCTGATT
GTTTCTGGAGAAGGGTAAATTTTTAATTTGGGATGTTTTACTTGAAGATTCTTTAGTGTAGGAACATCAA
CATGCTCAATCTCAATCGTTAGCACATCACATTTTTCAGCTAGTTTTTCGATATCAAGAGGATTGGAAAA
GGAGCCATTAACGTGGTCATTGGAGTTGCTTATTTGTTTGGCAGGAGAATTTTCAGCATCTAGTATTACC
GTCTTAATGTTGAGCCTGTTTGCTGCCTCAACAATCATACGTCCCAATTGTCCCCCTCCTAATATACCAA
CTGTTCTAGAATCCATACTTGATTGTTTTGTCCGATTTTCTTGTTTTTCTTGATTGTTATAGTAGGATGT
ACTTAGAAGAGAGATCCAACGATTTTACGCACCAATTTATACATGAAATGCTCCATAATATTGTCCATTT
AGTTCTTAATAAAAGGTCAGCAAGAGTCAATCACTTAGTATTACCCGGTTCGTAGCCATGCAACAAGAGT
CATTTGTCAGCATAGCTGTAATAATCAATCATGACGTAAGAAATGTATCATAATTAAAAGTTGTTAAAGA
TGTCAGTGTTATGTTGGTGTTACAAAATTCTCGGCTTCTCACTAATATTTAATATCTCTTAAATTTTATC
TGTCTTTGATTCTTTTAAGAAAAGTTATGTATTATTCAAGAATTAATTCAGATCTATTCTTTTGATTTAT
AAGGGATTTTGCCGATTTCGGCCTATTGGTTAAAAAATGAGCTGATTTAACAAAAATTTAACGCGAATTT
TAACAAAATATTAACGCTTACAATTTCCTGATGCGGTATTTTCTCCTTACGCATCTGTGCGGTATTTCAC
ACCGCATATGGTGCACTCTCAGTACAATCTGCTCTGATGCCGCATAGTTAAGCCAGCCCCGACACCCGCC
AACACCCGCTGACGCGCCCTGACGGGCTTGTCTGCTCCCGGCATCCGCTTACAGACAAGCTGTGACCGTC
TCCGGGAGCTGCATGTGTCAGAGGTTTTCACCGTCATCACCGAAACGCGCGAGACGAAAGGGCCTCGTGA
TACGCCTATTTTTATAGGTTAATGTCATGATCTTTTTGTGTGGTGCCCTCCTCCTTGTCAATATTAATGT
TAAAGTGCAATTCTTTTTCCTTATCACGTTGAGCCATTAGTATCAATTTGCTTACCTGTATTCCTTTACA
TCCTCCTTTTTCTCCTTCTTGATAAATGTATGTAGATTGCGTATATAGTTTCGTCTACCCTATGAACATA
TTCCATTTTGTAATTTCGTGTCGTTTCTATTATGAATTTCATTTATAAAGTTTATGTACAAATATCATAA
AAAAAGAGAATCTTTTTAAGCAAGGATTTTCTTAACTTCTTCGGCGACAGCATCACCGACTTCGGTGGTA
CTGTTGGAACCACCTAAATCACCAGTTCTGATACCTGCATCCAAAACCTTTTTAACTGCATCTTCAATGG
CCTTACCTTCTTCAGGCAAGTTCAATGACAATTTCAACATCATTGCAGCAGACAAGATAGTGGCGATAGG
GTTGACCTTATTCTTTGGCAAATCTGGAGCAGAACCGTGGCATGGTTCGTACAAACCAAATGCGGTGTTC
TTGTCTGGCAAAGAGGCCAAGGACGCAGATGGCAACAAACCCAAGGAACCTGGGATAACGGAGGCTTCAT
CGGAGATGATATCACCAAACATGTTGCTGGTGATTATAATACCATTTAGGTGGGTTGGGTTCTTAACTAG
GATCATGGCGGCAGAATCAATCAATTGATGTTGAACCTTCAATGTAGGGAATTCGTTCTTGATGGTTTCC
TCCACAGTTTTTCTCCATAATCTTGAAGAGGCCAAAACATTAGCTTTATCCAAGGACCAAATAGGCAATG
GTGGCTCATGTTGTAGGGCCATGAAAGCGGCCATTCTTGTGATTCTTTGCACTTCTGGAACGGTGTATTG
TTCACTATCCCAAGCGACACCATCACCATCGTCTTCCTTTCTCTTACCAAAGTAAATACCTCCCACTAAT
TCTCTGACAACAACGAAGTCAGTACCTTTAGCAAATTGTGGCTTGATTGGAGATAAGTCTAAAAGAGAGT
CGGATGCAAAGTTACATGGTCTTAAGTTGGCGTACAATTGAAGTTCTTTACGGATTTTTAGTAAACCTTG
TTCAGGTCTAACACTACCGGTACCCCATTTAGGACCACCCACAGCACCTAACAAAACGGCATCAGCCTTC
TTGGAGGCTTCCAGCGCCTCATCTGGAAGTGGAACACCTGTAGCATCGATAGCAGCACCACCAATTAAAT
GATTTTCGAAATCGAACTTGACATTGGAACGAACATCAGAAATAGCTTTAAGAACCTTAATGGCTTCGGC
TGTGATTTCTTGACCAACGTGGTCACCTGGCAAAACGACGATCTTCTTAGGGGCAGACATTAGAATGGTA
TATCCTTGAAATATATATATATATATTGCTGAAATGTAAAAGGTAAGAAAAGTTAGAAAGTAAGACGATT
GCTAACCACCTATTGGAAAAAACAATAGGTCCTTAAATAATATTGTCAACTTCAAGTATTGTGATGCAAG
CATTTAGTCATGAACGCTTCTCTATTCTATATGAAAAGCCGGTTCCGGCGCTCTCACCTTTCCTTTTTCT
CCCAATTTTTCAGTTGAAAAAGGTATATGCGTCAGGCGACCTCTGAAATTAACAAAAAATTTCCAGTCAT
CGAATTTGATTCTGTGCGATAGCGCCCCTGTGTGTTCTCGTTATGTTGAGGAAAAAAATAATGGTTGCTA
AGAGATTCGAACTCTTGCATCTTACGATACCTGAGTATTCCCACAGTTAACTGCGGTCAAGATATTTCTT
GAATCAGGCGCCTTAGACCGCTCGGCCAAACAACCAATTACTTGTTGAGAAATAGAGTATAATTATCCTA
TAAATATAACGTTTTTGAACACACATGAACAAGGAAGTACAGGAGACGTCAGGTGGCACTTTTCGGGGAA
ATGTGCGCGGAACCCCTATTTGTTTATTTTTCTAAATACATTCAAATATGTATCCGCTCATGAGACAATA
ACCCTGATAAATGCTTCAATAATATTGAAAAAGGAAGAGTATGAGTATTCAACATTTCCGTGTCGCCCTT
ATTCCCTTTTTTGCGGCATTTTGCCTTCCTGTTTTTGCTCACCCAGAAACGCTGGTGAAAGTAAAAGATG
CTGAAGATCAGTTGGGTGCACGAGTGGGTTACATCGAACTGGATCTCAACAGCGGTAAGATCCTTGAGAG
TTTTCGCCCCGAAGAACGTTTTCCAATGATGAGCACTTTTAAAGTTCTGCTATGTGGCGCGGTATTATCC
CGTATTGACGCCGGGCAAGAGCAACTCGGTCGCCGCATACACTATTCTCAGAATGACTTGGTTGAGTACT
CACCAGTCACAGAAAAGCATCTTACGGATGGCATGACAGTAAGAGAATTATGCAGTGCTGCCATAACCAT
GAGTGATAACACTGCGGCCAACTTACTTCTGACAACGATCGGAGGACCGAAGGAGCTAACCGCTTTTTTG
CACAACATGGGGGATCATGTAACTCGCCTTGATCGTTGGGAACCGGAGCTGAATGAAGCCATACCAAACG
ACGAGCGTGACACCACGATGCCTGTAGCAATGGCAACAACGTTGCGCAAACTATTAACTGGCGAACTACT
TACTCTAGCTTCCCGGCAACAATTAATAGACTGGATGGAGGCGGATAAAGTTGCAGGACCACTTCTGCGC
TCGGCCCTTCCGGCTGGCTGGTTTATTGCTGATAAATCTGGAGCCGGTGAGCGTGGGTCTCGCGGTATCA
TTGCAGCACTGGGGCCAGATGGTAAGCCCTCCCGTATCGTAGTTATCTACACGACGGGGAGTCAGGCAAC
TATGGATGAACGAAATAGACAGATCGCTGAGATAGGTGCCTCACTGATTAAGCATTGGTAACTGTCAGAC
CAAGTTTACTCATATATACTTTAGATTGATTTAAAACTTCATTTTTAATTTAAAAGGATCTAGGTGAAGA
TCCTTTTTGATAATCTCATGACCAAAATCCCTTAACGTGAGTTTTCGTTCCACTGAGCGTCAGACCCCGT
AGAAAAGATCAAAGGATCTTCTTGAGATCCTTTTTTTCTGCGCGTAATCTGCTGCTTGCAAACAAAAAAA
CCACCGCTACCAGCGGTGGTTTGTTTGCCGGATCAAGAGCTACCAACTCTTTTTCCGAAGGTAACTGGCT
TCAGCAGAGCGCAGATACCAAATACTGTTCTTCTAGTGTAGCCGTAGTTAGGCCACCACTTCAAGAACTC
TGTAGCACCGCCTACATACCTCGCTCTGCTAATCCTGTTACCAGTGGCTGCTGCCAGTGGCGATAAGTCG
TGTCTTACCGGGTTGGACTCAAGACGATAGTTACCGGATAAGGCGCAGCGGTCGGGCTGAACGGGGGGTT
CGTGCACACAGCCCAGCTTGGAGCGAACGACCTACACCGAACTGAGATACCTACAGCGTGAGCTATGAGA
AAGCGCCACGCTTCCCGAAGGGAGAAAGGCGGACAGGTATCCGGTAAGCGGCAGGGTCGGAACAGGAGAG
CGCACGAGGGAGCTTCCAGGGGGAAACGCCTGGTATCTTTATAGTCCTGTCGGGTTTCGCCACCTCTGAC
TTGAGCGTCGATTTTTGTGATGCTCGTCAGGGGGGCGGAGCCTATGGAAAAACGCCAGCAACGCGGCCTT
TTTACGGTTCCTGGCCTTTTGCTGGCCTTTTGCTCACATGTTCTTTCCTGCGTTATCCCCTGATTCTGTG
GATAACCGTATTACCGCCTTTGAGTGAGCTGATACCGCTCGCCGCAGCCGAACGACCGAGCGCAGCGAGT
CAGTGAGCGAGGAAGCGGAAGAGCGCCCAATACGCAAACCGCCTCTCCCCGCGCGTTGGCCGATTCATTA
ATGCAGCTGGCACGACAGGTTTCCCGACTGGAAAGCGGGCAGTGAGCGCAACGCAATTAATGTGAGTTAG
CTCACTCATTAGGCACCCCAGGCTTTACACTTTATGCTTCCGGCTCGTATGTTGTGTGGAATTGTGAGCG
GATAACAATTTCACACAGGAAACAGCTATGACCATGATTACGCCAAGCGCGCAATTAACCCTCACTAAAG
GGAACAAAAGCTGGAGCTCCACCGCGGTGGCGGCC
